>Addgene plasmid #76864 | CHKB gRNA (BRDN0001149487) | addgene full sequence | sequence record 186656 | Addgene Assembled Sequence
CCCGGGTGCAAAGATGGATAAAGTTTTAAACAGAGAGGAATCTTTGCAGCTAATGGACCTTCTAGGTCTT
GAAAGGAGTGGGAATTGGCTCCGGTGCCCGTCAGTGGGCAGAGCGCACATCGCCCACAGTCCCCGAGAAG
TTGGGGGGAGGGGTCGGCAATTGATCCGGTGCCTAGAGAAGGTGGCGCGGGGTAAACTGGGAAAGTGATG
TCGTGTACTGGCTCCGCCTTTTTCCCGAGGGTGGGGGAGAACCGTATATAAGTGCAGTAGTCGCCGTGAA
CGTTCTTTTTCGCAACGGGTTTGCCGCCAGAACACAGGTAAGTGCCGTGTGTGGTTCCCGCGGGCCTGGC
CTCTTTACGGGTTATGGCCCTTGCGTGCCTTGAATTACTTCCACCTGGCTGCAGTACGTGATTCTTGATC
CCGAGCTTCGGGTTGGAAGTGGGTGGGAGAGTTCGAGGCCTTGCGCTTAAGGAGCCCCTTCGCCTCGTGC
TTGAGTTGAGGCCTGGCCTGGGCGCTGGGGCCGCCGCGTGCGAATCTGGTGGCACCTTCGCGCCTGTCTC
GCTGCTTTCGATAAGTCTCTAGCCATTTAAAATTTTTGATGACCTGCTGCGACGCTTTTTTTCTGGCAAG
ATAGTCTTGTAAATGCGGGCCAAGATCTGCACACTGGTATTTCGGTTTTTGGGGCCGCGGGCGGCGACGG
GGCCCGTGCGTCCCAGCGCACATGTTCGGCGAGGCGGGGCCTGCGAGCGCGGCCACCGAGAATCGGACGG
GGGTAGTCTCAAGCTGGCCGGCCTGCTCTGGTGCCTGGCCTCGCGCCGCCGTGTATCGCCCCGCCCTGGG
CGGCAAGGCTGGCCCGGTCGGCACCAGTTGCGTGAGCGGAAAGATGGCCGCTTCCCGGCCCTGCTGCAGG
GAGCTCAAAATGGAGGACGCGGCGCTCGGGAGAGCGGGCGGGTGAGTCACCCACACAAAGGAAAAGGGCC
TTTCCGTCCTCAGCCGTCGCTTCATGTGACTCCACGGAGTACCGGGCGCCGTCCAGGCACCTCGATTAGT
TCTCGAGCTTTTGGAGTACGTCGTCTTTAGGTTGGGGGGAGGGGTTTTATGCGATGGAGTTTCCCCACAC
TGAGTGGGTGGAGACTGAAGTTAGGCCAGCTTGGCACTTGATGTAATTCTCCTTGGAATTTGCCCTTTTT
GAGTTTGGATCTTGGTTCATTCTCAAGCCTCAGACAGTGGTTCAAAGTTTTTTTCTTCCATTTCAGGTGT
CGTGACGTACGGCCACCATGACCGAGTACAAGCCCACGGTGCGCCTCGCCACCCGCGACGACGTCCCCAG
GGCCGTACGCACCCTCGCCGCCGCGTTCGCCGACTACCCCGCCACGCGCCACACCGTCGATCCGGACCGC
CACATCGAGCGGGTCACCGAGCTGCAAGAACTCTTCCTCACGCGCGTCGGGCTCGACATCGGCAAGGTGT
GGGTCGCGGACGACGGCGCCGCCGTGGCGGTCTGGACCACGCCGGAGAGCGTCGAAGCGGGGGCGGTGTT
CGCCGAGATCGGCCCGCGCATGGCCGAGTTGAGCGGTTCCCGGCTGGCCGCGCAGCAACAGATGGAAGGC
CTCCTGGCGCCGCACCGGCCCAAGGAGCCCGCGTGGTTCCTGGCCACCGTCGGAGTCTCGCCCGACCACC
AGGGCAAGGGTCTGGGCAGCGCCGTCGTGCTCCCCGGAGTGGAGGCGGCCGAGCGCGCCGGGGTGCCCGC
CTTCCTGGAGACCTCCGCGCCCCGCAACCTCCCCTTCTACGAGCGGCTCGGCTTCACCGTCACCGCCGAC
GTCGAGGTGCCCGAAGGACCGCGCACCTGGTGCATGACCCGCAAGCCCGGTGCCTGAACGCGTTAAGTCG
ACAATCAACCTCTGGATTACAAAATTTGTGAAAGATTGACTGGTATTCTTAACTATGTTGCTCCTTTTAC
GCTATGTGGATACGCTGCTTTAATGCCTTTGTATCATGCTATTGCTTCCCGTATGGCTTTCATTTTCTCC
TCCTTGTATAAATCCTGGTTGCTGTCTCTTTATGAGGAGTTGTGGCCCGTTGTCAGGCAACGTGGCGTGG
TGTGCACTGTGTTTGCTGACGCAACCCCCACTGGTTGGGGCATTGCCACCACCTGTCAGCTCCTTTCCGG
GACTTTCGCTTTCCCCCTCCCTATTGCCACGGCGGAACTCATCGCCGCCTGCCTTGCCCGCTGCTGGACA
GGGGCTCGGCTGTTGGGCACTGACAATTCCGTGGTGTTGTCGGGGAAATCATCGTCCTTTCCTTGGCTGC
TCGCCTGTGTTGCCACCTGGATTCTGCGCGGGACGTCCTTCTGCTACGTCCCTTCGGCCCTCAATCCAGC
GGACCTTCCTTCCCGCGGCCTGCTGCCGGCTCTGCGGCCTCTTCCGCGTCTTCGCCTTCGCCCTCAGACG
AGTCGGATCTCCCTTTGGGCCGCCTCCCCGCGTCGACTTTAAGACCAATGACTTACAAGGCAGCTGTAGA
TCTTAGCCACTTTTTAAAAGAAAAGGGGGGACTGGAAGGGCTAATTCACTCCCAACGAAGACAAGATCTG
CTTTTTGCTTGTACTGGGTCTCTCTGGTTAGACCAGATCTGAGCCTGGGAGCTCTCTGGCTAACTAGGGA
ACCCACTGCTTAAGCCTCAATAAAGCTTGCCTTGAGTGCTTCAAGTAGTGTGTGCCCGTCTGTTGTGTGA
CTCTGGTAACTAGAGATCCCTCAGACCCTTTTAGTCAGTGTGGAAAATCTCTAGCAGTACGTATAGTAGT
TCATGTCATCTTATTATTCAGTATTTATAACTTGCAAAGAAATGAATATCAGAGAGTGAGAGGAACTTGT
TTATTGCAGCTTATAATGGTTACAAATAAAGCAATAGCATCACAAATTTCACAAATAAAGCATTTTTTTC
ACTGCATTCTAGTTGTGGTTTGTCCAAACTCATCAATGTATCTTATCATGTCTGGCTCTAGCTATCCCGC
CCCTAACTCCGCCCATCCCGCCCCTAACTCCGCCCAGTTCCGCCCATTCTCCGCCCCATGGCTGACTAAT
TTTTTTTATTTATGCAGAGGCCGAGGCCGCCTCGGCCTCTGAGCTATTCCAGAAGTAGTGAGGAGGCTTT
TTTGGAGGCCTAGGGACGTACCCAATTCGCCCTATAGTGAGTCGTATTACGCGCGCTCACTGGCCGTCGT
TTTACAACGTCGTGACTGGGAAAACCCTGGCGTTACCCAACTTAATCGCCTTGCAGCACATCCCCCTTTC
GCCAGCTGGCGTAATAGCGAAGAGGCCCGCACCGATCGCCCTTCCCAACAGTTGCGCAGCCTGAATGGCG
AATGGG
[124 nt withheld, positions 3367-3490]
C
[91 nt withheld, positions 3492-3582]
A
[49 nt withheld, positions 3584-3632]
CCTTTGACGTTGGAGTCCACGTTCTTT
[37 nt withheld, positions 3660-3696]
ACCCTATCTCGGTCTATTCTTTTGATTTATAAGGGATTTTGCCGATTTCGGCCTATTGGTTAAAAAATGA
GCTGATTTAACAAAAATTTAACGCGAATTTTAACAAAATATTAACGCTTACAATTTAGGTGGCACTTTTC
GGGGAAATGTGCGCGGAACCCCTATTTGTTTATTTTTCTAAATACATTCAAATATGTATCCGCTCATGAG
ACAATAACCCTGATAAATGCTTCAATAATATTGAAAAAGGAAGAGTATGAGTATTCAACATTTCCGTGTC
GCCCTTATTCCCTTTTTTGCGGCATTTTGCCTTCCTGTTTTTGCTCACCCAGAAACGCTGGTGAAAGTAA
AAGATGCTGAAGATCAGTTGGGTGCACGAGTGGGTTACATCGAACTGGATCTCAACAGCGGTAAGATCCT
TGAGAGTTTTCGCCCCGAAGAACGTTTTCCAATGATGAGCACTTTTAAAGTTCTGCTATGTGGCGCGGTA
TTATCCCGTATTGACGCCGGGCAAGAGCAACTCGGTCGCCGCATACACTATTCTCAGAATGACTTGGTTG
AGTACTCACCAGTCACAGAAAAGCATCTTACGGATGGCATGACAGTAAGAGAATTATGCAGTGCTGCCAT
AACCATGAGTGATAACACTGCGGCCAACTTACTTCTGACAACGATCGGAGGACCGAAGGAGCTAACCGCT
TTTTTGCACAACATGGGGGATCATGTAACTCGCCTTGATCGTTGGGAACCGGAGCTGAATGAAGCCATAC
CAAACGACGAGCGTGACACCACGATGCCTGTAGCAATGGCAACAACGTTGCGCAAACTATTAACTGGCGA
ACTACTTACTCTAGCTTCCCGGCAACAATTAATAGACTGGATGGAGGCGGATAAAGTTGCAGGACCACTT
CTGCGCTCGGCCCTTCCGGCTGGCTGGTTTATTGCTGATAAATCTGGAGCCGGTGAGCGTGGGTCTCGCG
GTATCATTGCAGCACTGGGGCCAGATGGTAAGCCCTCCCGTATCGTAGTTATCTACACGACGGGGAGTCA
GGCAACTATGGATGAACGAAATAGACAGATCGCTGAGATAGGTGCCTCACTGATTAAGCATTGGTAACTG
TCAGACCAAGTTTACTCATATATACTTTAGATTGATTTAAAACTTCATTTTTAATTTAAAAGGATCTAGG
TGAAGATCCTTTTTGATAATCTCATGACCAAAATCCCTTAACGTGAGTTTTCGTTCCACTGAGCGTCAGA
CCCCGTAGAAAAGATCAAAGGATCTTCTTGAGATCCTTTTTTTCTGCGCGTAATCTGCTGCTTGCAAACA
AAAAAACCACCGCTACCAGCGGTGGTTTGTTTGCCGGATCAAGAGCTACCAACTCTTTTTCCGAAGGTAA
CTGGCTTCAGCAGAGCGCAGATACCAAATACTGTTCTTCTAGTGTAGCCGTAGTTAGGCCACCACTTCAA
GAACTCTGTAGCACCGCCTACATACCTCGCTCTGCTAATCCTGTTACCAGTGGCTGCTGCCAGTGGCGAT
AAGTCGTGTCTTACCGGGTTGGACTCAAGACGATAGTTACCGGATAAGGCGCAGCGGTCGGGCTGAACGG
GGGGTTCGTGCACACAGCCCAGCTTGGAGCGAACGACCTACACCGAACTGAGATACCTACAGCGTGAGCT
ATGAGAAAGCGCCACGCTTCCCGAAGGGAGAAAGGCGGACAGGTATCCGGTAAGCGGCAGGGTCGGAACA
GGAGAGCGCACGAGGGAGCTTCCAGGGGGAAACGCCTGGTATCTTTATAGTCCTGTCGGGTTTCGCCACC
TCTGACTTGAGCGTCGATTTTTGTGATGCTCGTCAGGGGGGCGGAGCCTATGGAAAAACGCCAGCAACGC
GGCCTTTTTACGGTTCCTGGCCTTTTGCTGGCCTTTTGCTCACATGTTCTTTCCTGCGTTATCCCCTGAT
TCTGTGGATAACCGTATTACCGCCTTTGAGTGAGCTGATACCGCTCGCCGCAGCCGAACGACCGAGCGCA
GCGAGTCAGTGAGCGAGGAAGCGGAAGAGCGCCCAATACGCAAACCGCCTCTCCCCGCGCGTTGGCCGAT
TCATTAATGCAGCTGGCACGACAGGTTTCCCGACTGGAAAGCGGGCAGTGAGCGCAACGCAATTAATGTG
AGTTAGCTCACTCATTAGGCACCCCAGGCTTTACACTTTATGCTTCCGGCTCGTATGTTGTGTGGAATTG
TGAGCGGATAACAATTTCACACAGGAAACAGCTATGACCATGATTACGCCAAGCGCGCAATTAACCCTCA
CTAAAGGGAACAAAAGCTGGAGCTGCAAGCTTAATGTAGTCTTATGCAATACTCTTGTAGTCTTGCAACA
TGGTAACGATGAGTTAGCAACATGCCTTACAAGGAGAGAAAAAGCACCGTGCATGCCGATTGGTGGAAGT
AAGGTGGTACGATCGTGCCTTATTAGGAAGGCAACAGACGGGTCTGACATGGATTGGACGAACCACTGAA
TTGCCGCATTGCAGAGATATTGTATTTAAGTGCCTAGCTCGATACATAAACGGGTCTCTCTGGTTAGACC
AGATCTGAGCCTGGGAGCTCTCTGGCTAACTAGGGAACCCACTGCTTAAGCCTCAATAAAGCTTGCCTTG
AGTGCTTCAAGTAGTGTGTGCCCGTCTGTTGTGTGACTCTGGTAACTAGAGATCCCTCAGACCCTTTTAG
TCAGTGTGGAAAATCTCTAGCAGTGGCGCCCGAACAGGGACTTGAAAGCGAAAGGGAAACCAGAGGAGCT
CTCTCGACGCAGGACTCGGCTTGCTGAAGCGCGCACGGCAAGAGGCGAGGGGCGGCGACTGGTGAGTACG
CCAAAAATTTTGACTAGCGGAGGCTAGAAGGAGAGAGATGGGTGCGAGAGCGTCAGTATTAAGCGGGGGA
GAATTAGATCGCGATGGGAAAAAATTCGGTTAAGGCCAGGGGGAAAGAAAAAATATAAATTAAAACATAT
AGTATGGGCAAGCAGGGAGCTAGAACGATTCGCAGTTAATCCTGGCCTGTTAGAAACATCAGAAGGCTGT
AGACAAATACTGGGACAGCTACAACCATCCCTTCAGACAGGATCAGAAGAACTTAGATCATTATATAATA
CAGTAGCAACCCTCTATTGTGTGCATCAAAGGATAGAGATAAAAGACACCAAGGAAGCTTTAGACAAGAT
AGAGGAAGAGCAAAACAAAAGTAAGACCACCGCACAGCAAGCGGCCGCTGATCTTCAGACCTGGAGGAGG
AGATATGAGGGACAATTGGAGAAGTGAATTATATAAATATAAAGTAGTAAAAATTGAACCATTAGGAGTA
GCACCCACCAAGGCAAAGAGAAGAGTGGTGCAGAGAGAAAAAAGAGCAGTGGGAATAGGAGCTTTGTTCC
TTGGGTTCTTGGGAGCAGCAGGAAGCACTATGGGCGCAGCGTCAATGACGCTGACGGTACAGGCCAGACA
ATTATTGTCTGGTATAGTGCAGCAGCAGAACAATTTGCTGAGGGCTATTGAGGCGCAACAGCATCTGTTG
CAACTCACAGTCTGGGGCATCAAGCAGCTCCAGGCAAGAATCCTGGCTGTGGAAAGATACCTAAAGGATC
AACAGCTCCTGGGGATTTGGGGTTGCTCTGGAAAACTCATTTGCACCACTGCTGTGCCTTGGAATGCTAG
TTGGAGTAATAAATCTCTGGAACAGATTTGGAATCACACGACCTGGATGGAGTGGGACAGAGAAATTAAC
AATTACACAAGCTTAATACACTCCTTAATTGAAGAATCGCAAAACCAGCAAGAAAAGAATGAACAAGAAT
TATTGGAATTAGATAAATGGGCAAGTTTGTGGAATTGGTTTAACATAACAAATTGGCTGTGGTATATAAA
ATTATTCATAATGATAGTAGGAGGCTTGGTAGGTTTAAGAATAGTTTTTGCTGTACTTTCTATAGTGAAT
AGAGTTAGGCAGGGATATTCACCATTATCGTTTCAGACCCACCTCCCAACCCCGAGGGGACCCAGAGAGG
GCCTATTTCCCATGATTCCTTCATATTTGCATATACGATACAAGGCTGTTAGAGAGATAATTAGAATTAA
TTTGACTGTAAACACAAAGATATTAGTACAAAATACGTGACGTAGAAAGTAATAATTTCTTGGGTAGTTT
GCAGTTTTAAAATTATGTTTTAAAATGGACTATCATATGCTTACCGTAACTTGAAAGTATTTCGATTTCT
TGGCTTTATATATCTTGTGGAAAGGACGAAACACCGAGCTGAGGGTTTACCCCGTGGTTTTAGAGCTAGA
AATAGCAAGTTAAAATAAGGCTAGTCCGTTATCAACTTGAAAAAGTGGCACCGAGTCGGTGCTTTTTTAA
GCTTGGCGTAACTAGATCTTGAGACAAATGGCAGTATTCATCCACAATTTTAAAAGAAAAGGGGGGATTG
GGGGGTACAGTGCAGGGGAAAGAATAGTAGACATAATAGCAACAGACATACAAACTAAAGAATTACAAAA
ACAAATTACAAAAATTCAAAATTTTCGGGTTTATTACAGGGACAGCAGAGATCCACTTTGGCGCCGGCTC
GAGGGGG
Features (pLannotate 1.2.2; 29 found; start..end, strand, type, name):
     14..80      +  CDS            small t antigen (fragment): SV40 (simian virus 40) small t antigen
    106..317     +  promoter       EF-1α core promoter: core promoter for human elongation factor EF-1α
    318..1256    +  intron         EF-1α intron A: intron upstream of the start codon of human EF-1α
   1278..1877    +  CDS            PuroR (fragment): puromycin N-acetyltransferase; pac from Streptomyces; confers resistance to puromycin
   1893..2481    +  misc_feature   WPRE: woodchuck hepatitis virus posttranscriptional regulatory element
   2532..2551    +  misc_feature   cPPT/CTS (fragment): central polypurine tract and central termination sequence of HIV-1
   2553..2786    +  LTR            3' LTR (ΔU3): self-inactivating 3' long terminal repeat (LTR) from HIV-1
   2864..2985    +  polyA_signal   SV40 poly(A) signal: SV40 polyadenylation signal
   3025..3160    +  rep_origin     SV40 ori: SV40 origin of replication
   3181..3199    -  promoter       T7 promoter: promoter for bacteriophage T7 RNA polymerase
   3207..3362    +  CDS            lacZα (fragment): LacZα fragment of β-galactosidase; lacZ fragment
   3367..3795    +  rep_origin     f1 ori (sequence partly withheld): f1 bacteriophage origin of replication; arrow indicates direction of (+) strand synthesis
   3848..3952    +  promoter       AmpR promoter: bla
   3953..4813    +  CDS            AmpR: β-lactamase; bla; confers resistance to ampicillin, carbenicillin, and related antibiotics
   4984..5572    +  rep_origin     ori: high-copy-number ColE1/pMB1/pBR322/pUC origin of replication
   5755..5847    +  CDS            lacI (fragment): lac repressor; lacI; The lac repressor binds to the lac operator to inhibit transcription in E. coli. This inhibition can be relieved by adding lactose or isopropyl-β-D-thiogalactopyranoside (IPTG).
   5860..5881    +  protein_bind   CAP binding site: CAP binding activates transcription in the presence of cAMP. E. coli catabolite activator protein
   5896..5926    +  promoter       lac promoter: promoter for the E. coli lac operon
   5934..5950    +  protein_bind   lac operator: The lac repressor binds to the lac operator to inhibit transcription in E. coli. This inhibition can be relieved by adding lactose or isopropyl-β-D-thiogalactopyranoside (IPTG). lac repressor encoded by lacI
   5995..6013    +  promoter       T3 promoter: promoter for bacteriophage T3 RNA polymerase
   6041..6267    +  promoter       RSV promoter: Rous sarcoma virus enhancer/promoter
   6268..6448    +  LTR            5' LTR (truncated): truncated 5' long terminal repeat (LTR) from HIV-1
   6495..6620    +  misc_feature   HIV-1 Ψ: packaging signal of human immunodeficiency virus type 1
   6604..6967    +  CDS            HIV-1 gag (fragment): gag protein from human immunodeficiency virus 1; gag
   7113..7346    +  misc_feature   RRE: The Rev response element (RRE) of HIV-1 allows for Rev-dependent mRNA export from the nucleus to the cytoplasm.
   7723..7749    +  CDS            Rev (fragment): human immunodeficiency virus 1 (HIV-1) Rev protein; rev; enhances nuclear export of unspliced and incompletely spliced viral mRNAs
   7753..7993    +  promoter       U6 promoter: RNA polymerase III promoter for human U6 snRNA
   8023..8098    +  misc_RNA       gRNA scaffold: guide RNA scaffold for the Streptococcus pyogenes CRISPR/Cas9 system
   8154..8271    +  misc_feature   cPPT/CTS: central polypurine tract and central termination sequence of HIV-1
