[The description below was written by a language model from this plasmid's Addgene catalogue record and pLannotate feature annotations shown in this document.]
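Description:
CHKB gRNA (BRDN0001149487) is a third-generation lentiviral CRISPR guide plasmid built on the lentiGuide-Puro backbone, carrying a single guide RNA directed against human CHKB (choline kinase beta; the guide was designed against the NM_005198.4 reference transcript). It is propagated in E. coli as a high-copy plasmid through a ColE1/pUC-type origin with ampicillin selection from the β-lactamase gene. The backbone also retains an f1 origin, an SV40 origin and poly(A) signal, and remnants of lac, T7 and T3 cloning-vector sequences.

The lentiviral transfer cassette begins with an RSV promoter fused to a truncated HIV-1 5' LTR, which makes genomic RNA production in packaging cells independent of Tat. It is followed by the Ψ packaging signal with a partial gag region, the Rev response element for Rev-dependent nuclear export, and a cPPT/CTS. It ends in a ΔU3 self-inactivating 3' LTR. Within this unit, the human U6 RNA polymerase III promoter drives the CHKB-specific spacer joined to the Streptococcus pyogenes Cas9 gRNA scaffold. A separate EF-1α core promoter with its intron A expresses puromycin N-acetyltransferase, so that transduced mammalian cells can be selected with puromycin. A WPRE downstream of this marker enhances transcript expression.

The plasmid does not encode Cas9, so it has to be used with a separate Cas9 vector such as lentiCas9-Blast or in cells that already express the nuclease. It is intended for knockout of CHKB. The depositor comments link it to a human kinome gRNA library whose guides were chosen under optimized design rules for high on-target activity and low off-target effects.
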