Addgene plasmid #76864: CHKB gRNA (BRDN0001149487)
Purpose: 3rd generation lentiviral gRNA plasmid targeting human CHKB
Depositing lab: John Doench & David Root. Depositing organization: Broad Institute. Publication: Optimized sgRNA design to maximize activity and minimize off-target effects of CRISPR-Cas9. Doench JG, Fusi N, Sullender M, Hegde M, Vaimberg EW, Donovan KF, Smith I, Tothova Z, Wilen C, Orchard R, Virgin HW, Listgarten J, Root DE. Nat Biotechnol. 2016 Jan 18. doi: 10.1038/nbt.3437. PubMed 26780180.
Backbone
  Vector backbone: lentiGuide-Puro
  Backbone manufacturer: Zhang Lab (Addgene plasmid # 52963)
  Vector type: Mammalian Expression, Lentiviral, CRISPR
  Selectable markers: Puromycin
Growth in bacteria
  Bacterial resistance: Ampicillin, 100 μg/mL
  Growth temperature: 37°C
  Growth strain: DH5alpha
  Copy number: High Copy
Gene/Insert
  Gene/Insert name: CHKB (alt names: CHKB; NM_005198.4)
  gRNA/shRNA sequence: AGCTGAGGGTTTACCCCGTG
  Species: H. sapiens (human)
  Entrez Gene: CHKB (a.k.a. CHETK, CHKL, CK, CKB, CKEKB, EK, EKB, MDCMC)
  Promoter: hU6
  Cloning method: Unknown
  Sequencing primers: 5′ U6-F; 3′ pS2-R
Terms and licenses: Academic/Nonprofit Terms; Industry Terms: Not Available to Industry
Depositor comments: The gRNA was designed to target the following Genbank reference sequence(s): NM_005198.4. Note that this plasmid does NOT contain Cas9. It should be used in conjunction with lentiCas9-Blast (Addgene #52962) or otherwise with cell lines already expressing Cas9. Browse the full kinome gRNA library at http://www.addgene.org/pooled-library/broadgpp-human-kinome/ or visit http://www.broadinstitute.org/rnai/public/ for detailed protocols and information.
How to cite: CHKB gRNA (BRDN0001149487) was a gift from John Doench & David Root (Addgene plasmid # 76864 ; http://n2t.net/addgene:76864 ; RRID:Addgene_76864)
