>Addgene plasmid #76864 | CHKB gRNA (BRDN0001149487) | depositor partial sequence | sequence record 144324 | Target Sequence
AGCTGAGGGTTTACCCCGTG
