>Addgene plasmid #76864 | CHKB gRNA (BRDN0001149487) | addgene partial sequence | sequence record 186655 | hU6-F
GACGTAGAAAGTAATAATTTCTTGGGTAGTTTGCAGTTTTAAAATTATGTTTTAAAATGGACTATCATAT
GCTTACCGTAACTTGAAAGTATTTCGATTTCTTGGCTTTATATATCTTGTGGAAAGGACGAAACACCGAG
CTGAGGGTTTACCCCGTGGTTTTAGAGCTAGAAATAGCAAGTTAAAATAAGGCTAGTCCGTTATCAACTT
GAAAAAGTGGCACCGAGTCGGTGCTTTTTTAAGCTTGGCGTAACTAGATCTTGAGACAAATGGCAGTATT
CATCCACAATTTTAAAAGAAAAGGGGGGATTGGGGGGTACAGTGCAGGGGAAAGAATAGTAGACATAATA
GCAACAGACATACAAACTAAAGAATTACAAAAACAAATTACAAAAATTCAAAATTTTCGGGTTTATTACA
GGGACAGCAGAGATCCACTTTGGCGCCGGCTCGAGGGGGCCCGGGTGCAAAGATGGATAAAGTTTTAAAC
AGAGAGGAATCTTTGCAGCTAATGGACCTTCTAGGTCTTGAAAGGAGTGGGAATTGGCTCCGGTGCCCGT
CAGTGGGCAG
